Addgene plasmid #12815: DCT.VV.Orf127
Purpose: This plasmid was designed for screening purposes and may contain discrepancies relative to the current canonical GenBank version of the gene.
Depositing lab: Jack Bennink & Jon Yewdell. Depositing organization: National Institute of Allergy and Infectious Diseases (NIAID). Publication: Identification of poxvirus CD8+ T cell determinants to enable rational design and characterization of smallpox vaccines. Tscharke DC, Karupiah G, Zhou J, Palmore T, Irvine KR, Haeryfar SM, Williams S, Sidney J, Sette A, Bennink JR, Yewdell JW. J Exp Med. 2005 January 3; 201(1): 95–104. 10.1084/jem.20041912 PubMed 15623576.
Backbone
  Vector backbone: pcDNA 3.1D V5-His-TOPO
  Backbone manufacturer: Invitrogen
  Backbone size w/o insert (bp): 5514
  Vector type: Mammalian Expression
  Selectable markers: Neomycin (select with G418)
Growth in bacteria
  Bacterial resistance: Ampicillin, 100 μg/mL
  Growth temperature: 37°C
  Growth strain: DH5alpha
  Copy number: High Copy
Gene/Insert
  Gene/Insert name: VV.Orf127 (alt name: VV_WR_015)
  Species: Vaccinia Virus
  Insert size (bp): 348
  Cloning method: Restriction Enzyme; 5′ cloning site BamHI (not destroyed); 3′ cloning site BamHI (not destroyed)
  Sequencing primers: 5′ Universal T7
Terms and licenses: Academic/Nonprofit Terms; Industry Terms: Not Available to Industry
Depositor comments: Please see the Vaccinia kit page ( https://www.addgene.org/vvorf/ ) for more information. The kit page contains the supplemental VVOrfData spreadsheet, which includes important information about this plasmid. The plasmid and insert names provided here relate only to this library. The name of the ORF (if present) in VACV strain Copenhagen and the name of the ORF (if annotated) in VACV strain WR sequence can be found in VVOrfData spreadsheet. Please note that the amino acid sequence given for each ORF in the spreadsheet may contain some errors. Additionally, changes from the expected sequence may be present in these plasmids. Please see Addgene's quality control sequence and sequencing notes in the VVOrfData spreadsheet before ordering this plasmid.
How to cite: DCT.VV.Orf127 was a gift from Jack Bennink & Jon Yewdell (Addgene plasmid # 12815 ; http://n2t.net/addgene:12815 ; RRID:Addgene_12815)
