[The description below was written by a language model from this plasmid's Addgene catalogue record.]
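Description:
DCT.VV.Orf127 is a mammalian expression plasmid carrying a single vaccinia virus open reading frame, built on the commercial pcDNA 3.1D V5-His-TOPO backbone (about 5.5 kb without insert). It is one member of a library of vaccinia ORF clones. The insert, designated VV.Orf127 within that library and also listed as VV_WR_015, is 348 bp long and is flanked by BamHI sites that remain intact on both sides. The plasmid is maintained at high copy in E. coli under ampicillin selection, and it carries a neomycin resistance marker that allows G418 selection in mammalian cells.

No feature table is provided, so the regulatory elements are not explicitly recorded. Vectors of this pcDNA3.1 family normally drive the insert from the CMV immediate-early promoter, with an upstream T7 promoter, consistent with the T7 sequencing primer listed. They also offer C-terminal V5 and His tags, but the record does not state whether this ORF is in frame with those tags.

The associated work concerned identifying poxvirus CD8+ T cell determinants to support the design and characterisation of smallpox vaccines, which suggests the library was used to express individual viral ORFs in cells when screening for antigens. The record stresses that the plasmid was made for screening and may differ from the current canonical sequence of the gene. It adds that the ORF names are specific to this library and that the corresponding names in the Copenhagen and WR strains are listed in supplementary library documentation. Users are advised to check that documentation and the quality-control sequencing data before relying on the clone.
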