>Addgene plasmid #12815 | DCT.VV.Orf127 | addgene partial sequence | sequence record 19204 | T7 5'-TAATACGACTCACTATAGGG-3'
GTACCGAGCTCGGATCCAGTACCCTTCACCGAATTCCAGCTGACCACCATGGCTGATTATCTCAATAGTG
ATTATAGATACAATAAAGATGTAGATTTAGATTTGGTCAAATTGTTTTTGGAAAATGGGAAGCCGCACGG
AATAATGTGTAGTATTGTACCACTATGGAGAAATGATAAGGAAACCATCTTTTTGATATTGAAAACAATG
AACTCGGATGTCCTCCAACATATACTAATTGAGTATATGACATTCGGCGATATCCCTCTAGTGGAATATG
GAACTGTGGTAAATAAAGAGGCTATACACGAATACTTTAGAAATATTAATATTGATTCTTACACGATGAA
ATATCTACTAAAAAAGGAAGGGAGATGCCATCAATTATCTCGATGAGCAATTCCCGGGGATCCGAATAAA
GGGTCAAGACAATTCTGCAGATATCCAGCACAGTGGCGGCCGCTCGAGTCTAGAGGGCCCGCGGTTCGAA
GGTAAGCCTATCCCTAACCCTCTCCTCGGTCTCGATTCTACGCGTACCGGTCATCATCACCATCACCATT
GAGTTTAAACCCGCTGATCAGCCTCGACTGTGCCTTCTAGTTGCCAGCCATCTGTTGTTTGCCCCTCCCC
CGTGCCTTCCTTGACCCTGGAAGGTGCCACTCCCACTGTCCTTTCCTAAT
